>Addgene plasmid #75136 | MSCV-TRE-dsRed-miR30_shBrd9_1116-PGK-Venus-IRES-NeoR | addgene full sequence | sequence record 151125 | Addgene NGS result
AGCGCCTGATGCGGTATTTTCTCCTTACGCATCTGTGCGGTATTTCACACCGCATATGGTGCACTCTCAG
TACAATCTGCTCTGATGCCGCATAGTTAAGCCAGTAAGCTTTTTGCAAAAGCCTAGGCCTCCAAAAAAGC
CTCCTCACTACTTCTGGAATAGCTCAGAGGCCGAGGCGGCCTCGGCCTCTGCATAAATAAAAAAAATTAG
TCAGCCATGGGGCGGAGAATGGGCGGAACTGGGCGGAGTTAGGGGCGGGATGGGCGGAGTTAGGGGCGGG
ACTATGGTTGCTGACTAATTGAGATGCATGCTTTGCATACTTCTGCCTGCTGGGGAGCCTGGGGACTTTC
CACACCTGGTTGCTGACTAATTGAGATGCATGCTTTGCATACTTCTGCCTGCTGGGGAGCCTGGGGACTT
TCCACACCCTAACTGACACACATTCCACAGCCGGATCTACACTCCGCTATCGCTACGTGACTGGGTCATG
GCTGCGCCCCGACACCCGCCAACACCCGCTGACGCGCCCTGACGGGCTTGTCTGCTCCCGGCATCCGCTT
ACAGACAAGCTGTGACCGTCTCCGGGAGCTGCATGTGTCAGAGGTTTTCACCGTCATCACCGAAACGCGC
GAGGCAGCCAGCTTACCTCCCGGTGGTGGGTCGGTGGTCCCTGGGCAGGGGTCTCCCGATCCCGGACGAG
CCCCCAAATGAAAGACCCCCGCTGACGGGTAGTCAATCACTCAGAGGAGACCCTCCCAAGGAACAGCGAG
ACCACAAGTCGGATGCAACTGCAAGAGGGTTTATTGGATACACGGGTACCCGGGCGACTCAGTCAATCGG
AGGACTGGCGCCCCGAGTGAGGGGTTGTGGGCTCTTTTATTGAGCTCGGGGAGCAGAAGCGCGCGAACAG
AAGCGAGAAGCGAACTGATTGGTTAGTTCAAATAAGGCACAGGGTCATTTCAGGTCCTTGGGGCACCCTG
GAAACATCTGATGGTTCTCTAGGGTCGACCCTGTTCCATCTGTTCCTGACCTTGATCTGAACTTCTCTAT
TCTCAGTTATGTATTTTTCCATGCCTTGCAAAATGGCGTTACTTAAGCTAGCTTGCCAAACCTACAGGTG
GGGTCTTTCATTCCCCCCTTTTTCTGGAGACTAAATAAAATCTTTTATTTTATCTATGGCTCGTACTCTA
TAGGCTTCAGCTGGTGATATTGTTGAGTCAAAACTAGAGCCTGGACCACTGATATCTCGACGGTATCGAT
GCATCGTACATCAGAAGAACTCGTCAAGAAGGCGATAGAAGGCGATGCGCTGCGAATCGGGAGCGGCGAT
ACCGTAAAGCACGAGGAAGCGGTCAGCCCATTCGCCGCCAAGCTCTTCAGCAATATCACGGGTAGCCAAC
GCTATGTCCTGATAGCGGTCCGCCACACCCAGCCGGCCACAGTCGATGAATCCAGAAAAGCGGCCATTTT
CCACCATGATATTCGGCAAGCAGGCATCGCCATGGGTCACGACGAGATCCTCGCCGTCGGGCATGCTCGC
CTTGAGCCTGGCGAACAGTTCGGCTGGCGCGAGCCCCTGATGCTCTTCGTCCAGATCATCCTGATCGACA
AGACCGGCTTCCATCCGAGTACGTGCTCGCTCGATGCGATGTTTCGCTTGGTGGTCGAATGGGCAGGTAG
CCGGATCAAGCGTATGCAGCCGCCGCATTGCATCAGCCATGATGGATACTTTCTCGGCAGGAGCAAGGTG
AGATGACAGGAGATCCTGCCCCGGCACTTCGCCCAATAGCAGCCAGTCCCTTCCCGCTTCAGTGACAACG
TCGAGCACAGCTGCGCAAGGAACGCCCGTCGTGGCCAGCCACGATAGCCGCGCTGCCTCGTCTTGCAGTT
CATTCAGGGCACCGGACAGGTCGGTCTTGACAAAAAGAACCGGGCGCCCCTGCGCTGACAGCCGGAACAC
GGCGGCATCAGAGCAGCCGATTGTCTGTTGTGCCCAGTCATAGCCGAATAGCCTCTCCACCCAAGCGGCC
GGAGAACCTGCGTGCAATCCATCTTGTTCAATCATGGTGGACCGGTAAGCTTATCATCGTGTTTTTCAAA
GGAAAACCACGTCCCCGTGGTTCGGGGGGCCTAGACGTTTTTTTAACCTCGACTAAACACATGTAAAGCA
TGTGCACCGAGGCCCCAGATCAGATCCCATACAATGGGGTACCTTCTGGGCATCCTTCAGCCCCTTGTTG
AATACGCTTGAGGAGAGCCATTTGACTCTTTCCACAACTATCCAACTCACAACGTGGCACTGGGGTTGTG
CCGCCTTTGCAGGTGTATCTTATACACGTGGCTTTTGGCCGCAGAGGCACCTGTCGCCAGGTGGGGGGTT
CCGCTGCCTGCAAAGGGTCGCTACAGACGTTGTTTGTCTTCAAGAAGCTTCCAGAGGAACTGCTTCCTTC
ACGACATTCAACAGACCTTGCATTCCTTTGGCGAGAGGGGAAAGACCCCTAGGAATGCTCGTCAAGAAGA
CAGGGCCAGGTTTCCGGGCCCTCACATTGCCAAAAGACGGCAATATGGTGGAAAATAACATATAGACAAA
CGCACACCGGCCTTATTCCAAGCGGCTTCGGCCAGTAACGTTAGGGGGGGGGGAGGGAGAGGGGGGGGGG
GGGGGGAGAGGGGCGGAATTGAACAATTCTTACTTGTACAGCTCGTCCATGCCGAGAGTGATCCCGGCGG
CGGTCACGAACTCCAGCAGGACCATGTGATCGCGCTTCTCGTTGGGGTCTTTGCTCAGGGCGGACTGGTA
GCTCAGGTAGTGGTTGTCGGGCAGCAGCACGGGGCCGTCGCCGATGGGGGTGTTCTGCTGGTAGTGGTCG
GCGAGCTGCACGCCGCCGTCCTCGATGTTGTGGCGGATCTTGAAGTTGGCCTTGATGCCGTTCTTCTGCT
TGTCGGCGGTGATATAGACGTTGTGGCTGTTGTAGTTGTACTCCAGCTTGTGCCCCAGGATGTTGCCGTC
CTCCTTGAAGTCGATGCCCTTCAGCTCGATGCGGTTCACCAGGGTGTCGCCCTCGAACTTCACCTCGGCG
CGGGTCTTGTAGTTGCCGTCGTCCTTGAAGAAGATGGTGCGCTCCTGGACGTAGCCTTCGGGCATGGCGG
ACTTGAAGAAGTCGTGCTGCTTCATGTGGTCGGGGTAGCGGGCGAAGCACTGCAGGCCGTAGCCCAGGGT
GGTCACGAGGGTGGGCCAGGGCACGGGCAGCTTGCCGGTGGTGCAGATCAGCTTCAGGGTCAGCTTGCCG
TAGGTGGCATCGCCCTCGCCCTCGCCGGACACGCTGAACTTGTGGCCGTTTACGTCGCCGTCCAGCTCGA
CCAGGATGGGCACCACCCCGGTGAACAGCTCCTCGCCCTTGCTCACCATGGTGGAAGCTTGGGCTGCAGG
TCGAAAGGCCCGGAGATGAGGAAGAGGAGAACAGCGCGGCAGACGTGCGCTTTTGAAGCGTGCAGAATGC
CGGGCCTCCGGAGGACCTTCGGGCGCCCGCCCCGCCCCTGAGCCCGCCCCTGAGCCCGCCCCCGGACCCA
CCCCTTCCCAGCCTCTGAGCCCAGAAAGCGAAGGAGCAAAGCTGCTATTGGCCGCTGCCCCAAAGGCCTA
CCCGCTTCCATTGCTCAGCGGTGCTGTCCATCTGCACGAGACTAGTGAGACGTGCTACTTCCATTTGTCA
CGTCCTGCACGACGCGAGCTGCGGGGCGGGGGGGAACTTCCTGACTAGGGGAGGAGTAGAAGGTGGCGCG
AAGGGGCCACCAAAGAACGGAGCCGGTTGGCGCCTACCGGTGGATGTGGAATGTGTGCGAGGCCAGAGGC
CACTTGTGTAGCGCCAAGTGCCCAGCGGGGCTGCTAAAGCGCATGCTCCAGACTGCCTTGGGAAAAGCGC
CTCCCCTACCCGGTAGAATTGCTAGAATTGAAAAAAGTGATTTAATTTATACCATTTTAATTCAGCTTTG
TAAAAATGTATCAAAGAGATAGCAAGGTATTCAGTTTTAGTAAACAAGATAATTGCTCCTAAAGTAGCCC
CTTGAATTCCGAGGCAGTAGGCACAAAGATGAAAGAAGAAATAAATACATCTGTGGCTTCACTATTTATT
TCTTCTTTCATCTTTTCGCTCACTGTCAACAGCAATATACCTTCTCGAGCCTTCTGTTGGGTTAACCTGA
AGAAGTAATCCCAGCAAGTGTTTCCAAGATGTGCAGGCAACGATTCTGTAAAGTACTGAAGCCTCATTCA
AACAATTACCCTGTTATCCCTAGTCGAGAGATCTTATCATATGACTAGTAAATTCTAGAGTCGCGGCCGC
TACAGGAACAGGTGGTGGCGGCCCTCGGTGCGCTCGTACTGCTCCACGATGGTGTAGTCCTCGTTGTGGG
AGGTGATGTCCAGCTTGGCGTCCACGTAGTAGTAGCCGGGCAGCTGCACGGGCTTCTTGGCCATGTAGAT
GGACTTGAACTCCACCAGGTAGTGGCCGCCGTCCTTCAGCTTCAGGGCCTTGTGGGTCTCGCCCTTCAGC
ACGCCGTCGCGGGGGTACAGGCGCTCGGTGGAGGCCTCCCAGCCCATGGTCTTCTTCTGCATCACGGGGC
CGTCGGAGGGGAAGTTCACGCCGATGAACTTCACCTTGTAGATGAAGCAGCCGTCCTGCAGGGAGGAGTC
CTGGGTCACGGTCGCCACGCCGCCGTCCTCGAAGTTCATCACGCGCTCCCACTTGAAGCCCTCGGGGAAG
GACAGCTTCTTGTAGTCGGGGATGTCGGCGGGGTGCTTCACGTACACCTTGGAGCCGTACTGGAACTGGG
GGGACAGGATGTCCCAGGCGAAGGGCAGGGGGCCGCCCTTGGTCACCTTCAGCTTCACGGTGTTGTGGCC
CTCGTAGGGGCGGCCCTCGCCCTCGCCCTCGATCTCGAACTCGTGGCCGTTCACGGTGCCCTCCATGCGC
ACCTTGAAGCGCATGAACTCGGTGATGACGTTCTCGGAGGAGGCCATGGTGGATCCGTCGAGAGGCTGGA
TCGGTCCCGGTGTCTTCTATGGAGGTCAAAACAGCGTGGATGGCGTCTCCAGGCGATCTGACGGTTCACT
AAACGAGCTCTGCTTATATAGGCCTCCCACCGTACACGCCTACCTCGACCCGGGTACCGAGCTCGACTTT
CACTTTTCTCTATCACTGATAGGGAGTGGTAAACTCGACTTTCACTTTTCTCTATCACTGATAGGGAGTG
GTAAACTCGACTTTCACTTTTCTCTATCACTGATAGGGAGTGGTAAACTCGACTTTCACTTTTCTCTATC
ACTGATAGGGAGTGGTAAACTCGACTTTCACTTTTCTCTATCACTGATAGGGAGTGGTAAACTCGACTTT
CACTTTTCTCTATCACTGATAGGGAGTGGTAAACTCGACTTTCACTTTTCTCTATCACTGATAGGGAGTG
GTAAACTCGATGCTCTAGAGGATCGATCCCCCAGATCTTCAATTCCGGCGCCTAGAGAAGGAGTGAGGGC
TGGATAAAGGGAGGATCGAGGCGGGGTCGAACGAGGAGGTTCAAGGGGGAGAGACGGGGCGGATGGAGGA
AGAGGAGGCGGAGGCTTAGGGTGTACAAAGGGCTTGACCCAGGGAGGGGGGTCAAAAGCCAAGGCTTCCC
AGGTCACGATGTAGGGGACCTGGTCTGGGTGTCCATGCGGGCCAGGTGAAAAGACCTTGATCTTAACCTG
GGTGATGAGGTCTCGGTTAAAGGTGCCGTCTCGCGGCCATCCGACGTTAAAGGTTGGCCATTCTGCAGAG
CAGAAGGTAACCCAACGTCTCTTCTTGACATCTACCGACTGGTTGTGAGCGATCCGCTCGACATCTTTCC
AGTGACCTAAGGTCAAACTTAAGGGAGTGGTAACAGTCTGGCCCTAATTTTCAGACAAATACAGAAACAC
AGTCAGACAGAGACAACACAGAACGATGCTGCAGCGCTGCAGCAGACAAGACGCGCGGCTTCGGTTCCAA
ACCGAAAGCAAAAATTCAGACGGAGGCGGGAACTGTTTTAGGTTCTCGTCTCCTACCAGAACCACATATC
CTGACGGGGTCGGATTCCACATCGACTCCCTTCCTCAGGTCGGGCCACAAAAACGGCCCCCAAAGTCCCT
GGGACGTCTCCCAGGGTTGCGGCCGGGTGTTCAGAACTCGTCAGTTCCACCACGGGTCCGCCAGATACAG
AGCTAGTTAGCTAACTAGTACAGACGCAGGCGCATAACATCAAACATAGACACTAGACAATCGGACAGAC
ACAGATAAGTTGCTGGCCAGCTTACCTCCCGGTGGTGGGTCGGTGGTCCCTGGGCAGGGGTCTCCAAATC
CCGGACGAGCCCCCAAATGAAAGACCCCCGTCGTGGGTAGTCAATCACTCAGAGGAGACCCTCCCAAGGA
ACAGCGAGACCACGATTCGGATGCAAACAGCAAGAGGCTTTATTGGGAATACGGGTACCCGGGCGACGCA
GTCTATCGGAAGACTGGCGCGCCGAGTGAGGGGTTGTGGGCTCTTTTATTGAGCTCTGCTTATATAGACC
TCCCACCGTACACGCCTACCGCCCATTTGCGTCAATGGGGCGGAGTTGTTACGACATTTTGGAAAGTCCC
GTTGATTTTGGTGCCAAAACAAACTCCCATTGACGTCAATGGGGTGGAGACTTGGAAATCCCCGTGAGTC
AAACCGCTATCCACGCCCATTGATGTACTGCCAAAACCGCATCACCATGGTAATAGCGATGACTAATACG
TAGATGTACTGCCAAGTAGGAAAGTCCCATAAGGTCATGTACTGGGCATAATGCCAGGCGGGCCATTTAC
CGTCATTGACGTCAATAGGGGGCGTACTTGGCATATGATACACTTGATGTACTGCCAAGTGGGCAGTTTA
CCGTAAATACTCCACCCATTGACGTCAATGGAAAGTCCCTATTGGCGTTACTATGGGAACATACGTCATT
ATTGACGTCAATGGGCGGGGGTCGTTGGGCGGTCAGCCAGGCGGGCCATTTACCGTAAGTTATGTAACGC
GGAACTCCATATATGGGCTATGAACTAATGACCCCGTAATTGATTACTATTAATAACTAGTCAATAATCA
ATGTCAACATGGCGGTAATGTTGGACATGAGCCAATATAAATGTACATATTATGATATGGATACAACGTA
TGCAATGGCCAAGCTAATTCTTGAAGACGAAAGGGCCTCGTGATACGCCTATTTTTATAGGTTAATGTCA
TGATAATAATGGTTTCTTAGACGTCAGGTGGCACTTTTCGGGGAAATGTGCGCGGAACCCCTATTTGTTT
ATTTTTCTAAATACATTCAAATATGTATCCGCTCATGAGACAATAACCCTGATAAATGCTTCAATAATAT
TGAAAAAGGAAGAGTATGAGTATTCAACATTTCCGTGTCGCCCTTATTCCCTTTTTTGCGGCATTTTGCC
TTCCTGTTTTTGCTCACCCAGAAACGCTGGTGAAAGTAAAAGATGCTGAAGATCAGTTGGGTGCACGAGT
GGGTTACATCGAACTGGATCTCAACAGCGGTAAGATCCTTGAGAGTTTTCGCCCCGAAGAACGTTTTCCA
ATGATGAGCACTTTTAAAGTTCTGCTATGTGGCGCGGTATTATCCCGTGTTGACGCCGGGCAAGAGCAAC
TCGGTCGCCGCATACACTATTCTCAGAATGACTTGGTTGAGTACTCACCAGTCACAGAAAAGCATCTTAC
GGATGGCATGACAGTAAGAGAATTATGCAGTGCTGCCATAACCATGAGTGATAACACTGCGGCCAACTTA
CTTCTGACAACGATCGGAGGACCGAAGGAGCTAACCGCTTTTTTGCACAACATGGGGGATCATGTAACTC
GCCTTGATCGTTGGGAACCGGAGCTGAATGAAGCCATACCAAACGACGAGCGTGACACCACGATGCCTGC
AGCAATGGCAACAACGTTGCGCAAACTATTAACTGGCGAACTACTTACTCTAGCTTCCCGGCAACAATTA
ATAGACTGGATGGAGGCGGATAAAGTTGCAGGACCACTTCTGCGCTCGGCCCTTCCGGCTGGCTGGTTTA
TTGCTGATAAATCTGGAGCCGGTGAGCGTGGGTCTCGCGGTATCATTGCAGCACTGGGGCCAGATGGTAA
GCCCTCCCGTATCGTAGTTATCTACACGACGGGGAGTCAGGCAACTATGGATGAACGAAATAGACAGATC
GCTGAGATAGGTGCCTCACTGATTAAGCATTGGTAACTGTCAGACCAAGTTTACTCATATATACTTTAGA
TTGATTTAAAACTTCATTTTTAATTTAAAAGGATCTAGGTGAAGATCCTTTTTGATAATCTCATGACCAA
AATCCCTTAACGTGAGTTTTCGTTCCACTGAGCGTCAGACCCCGTAGAAAAGATCAAAGGATCTTCTTGA
GATCCTTTTTTTCTGCGCGTAATCTGCTGCTTGCAAACAAAAAAACCACCGCTACCAGCGGTGGTTTGTT
TGCCGGATCAAGAGCTACCAACTCTTTTTCCGAAGGTAACTGGCTTCAGCAGAGCGCAGATACCAAATAC
TGTCCTTCTAGTGTAGCCGTAGTTAGGCCACCACTTCAAGAACTCTGTAGCACCGCCTACATACCTCGCT
CTGCTAATCCTGTTACCAGTGGCTGCTGCCAGTGGCGATAAGTCGTGTCTTACCGGGTTGGACTCAAGAC
GATAGTTACCGGATAAGGCGCAGCGGTCGGGCTGAACGGGGGGTTCGTGCACACAGCCCAGCTTGGAGCG
AACGACCTACACCGAACTGAGATACCTACAGCGTGAGCTATGAGAAAGCGCCACGCTTCCCGAAGGGAGA
AAGGCGGACAGGTATCCGGTAAGCGGCAGGGTCGGAACAGGAGAGCGCACGAGGGAGCTTCCAGGGGGAA
ACGCCTGGTATCTTTATAGTCCTGTCGGGTTTCGCCACCTCTGACTTGAGCGTCGATTTTTGTGATGCTC
GTCAGGGGGGCGGAGCCTATGGAAAAACGCCAGCAACGCGGCCTTTTTACGGTTCCTGGCCTTTTGCTGG
CCTTTTGCTCACATGTTCTTTCCTGCGTTATCCCCTGATTCTGTGGATAACCGTATTACCGCCTTTGAGT
GAGCTGATACCGCTCGCCGCAGCCGAACGACCGAGCGCAGCGAGTCAGTGAGCGAGGAAGCGGAAG
Features (pLannotate 1.2.2; 24 found; start..end, strand, type, name):
      5..106     -  misc_feature   bom (fragment): basis of mobility region from pBR322
    112..441     -  promoter       SV40 promoter: SV40 enhancer and early promoter
    458..496     -  misc_feature   bom (fragment): basis of mobility region from pBR322
    598..638     -  CDS            rop (fragment): Rop protein, which maintains plasmids at low copy number; rop
    707..1132    -  LTR            3' LTR (ΔU3): self-inactivating 3' long terminal repeat (LTR) from Moloney murine leukemia virus
   1174..1246    -  CDS            env (fragment): murine leukemia virus gPr80 envelope polyprotein precursor; env; proteolytically cleaved into gp70SU and p15TM subunits
   1271..2065    -  CDS            NeoR/KanR: aminoglycoside phosphotransferase from Tn5; aph(3')-II (or nptII); confers resistance to neomycin, kanamycin, and G418 (Geneticin®)
   2081..2543    -  misc_feature   IRES: internal ribosome entry site (IRES) of the encephalomyocarditis virus (EMCV)
   2690..3409    -  CDS            Venus: yellow fluorescent protein (YFP) with fast and efficient maturation (Nagai et al., 2002) mammalian codon-optimized
   3432..3931    -  promoter       PGK promoter: mouse phosphoglycerate kinase 1 promoter
   3954..4066    -  ncRNA          3' miR-30a: sequence downstream of the 71-nt precursor of the human miR-30a microRNA (Zeng et al., 2002) miRNA
   4178..4271    -  ncRNA          5' miR-30a: sequence upstream of the 71-nt precursor of the human miR-30a microRNA (Zeng et al., 2002) miRNA
   4340..5017    -  CDS            DsRed2: improved tetrameric variant of DsRed fluorescent protein mammalian codon-optimized
   5116..5154    -  promoter       minimal CMV promoter: human cytomegalovirus (CMV) immediate early promoter
   5159..5176    -  misc_feature   MCS (fragment): pUC18/19 multiple cloning site
   5187..5457    -  protein_bind   tetracycline response element: contains seven copies of the tetracycline operator tetO tetracycline repressor TetR
   5507..5923    -  CDS            gag (truncated): truncated Moloney murine leukemia virus (MMLV) gag gene lacking the start codon
   5990..6264    -  misc_feature   MESV Ψ (fragment): packaging signal of murine embryonic stem cell virus
   6386..6561    -  LTR            5' LTR (truncated): truncated long terminal repeat from Moloney murine sarcoma virus
   6562..6765    -  promoter       CMV promoter: human cytomegalovirus (CMV) immediate early promoter
   6766..7145    -  enhancer       CMV enhancer: human cytomegalovirus immediate early enhancer
   7331..7435    +  promoter       AmpR promoter: bla
   7436..8296    +  CDS            AmpR: β-lactamase; bla; confers resistance to ampicillin, carbenicillin, and related antibiotics
   8467..9055    +  rep_origin     ori: high-copy-number ColE1/pMB1/pBR322/pUC origin of replication
