[The description below was written by a language model from this plasmid's Addgene catalogue record and pLannotate feature annotations shown in this document.]
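Description:
MSCV-TRE-dsRed-miR30_shBrd9_1116-PGK-Venus-IRES-NeoR is a gammaretroviral (MSCV-type) vector for tetracycline-inducible knockdown of mouse Brd9. It is propagated in E. coli using a ColE1/pUC-type origin and ampicillin resistance (AmpR), and the annotated full sequence is about 9.2 kb. The viral genome is driven in packaging cells by a hybrid CMV enhancer/promoter fused to a truncated 5' LTR. This is followed by the MESV Ψ packaging signal and a truncated gag segment that support encapsidation. The 3' LTR is annotated as a ΔU3 self-inactivating LTR, so after integration the internal promoters, rather than the LTR, should control expression. Fragments of bom, rop and env, along with an SV40 promoter outside the LTRs, appear to be backbone remnants.

The payload contains two expression units. In the first, a tetracycline response element with seven tetO copies and a minimal CMV promoter drives DsRed. The shRNA lies downstream of DsRed, embedded between 5' and 3' miR-30a flanking sequences and cloned between XhoI and EcoRI sites. Induction therefore yields a single transcript that both marks cells red and is processed by the microRNA pathway into the Brd9-targeting guide. The plasmid does not encode a tet transactivator, so target cells must supply one separately. In the second unit, the constitutive mouse PGK promoter expresses Venus, and an EMCV IRES links it to NeoR. This allows transduced cells to be tracked by yellow fluorescence and selected with G418, whether or not the shRNA is induced. The associated publication concerns the sensitivity of myeloid leukemia cells to BRD9 inhibition, which is consistent with using the construct for conditional Brd9 depletion in murine cells.
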