Addgene plasmid #75136: MSCV-TRE-dsRed-miR30_shBrd9_1116-PGK-Venus-IRES-NeoR
Purpose: Retroviral expression plasmid encoding inducible shBrd9_1116 (targeting murine Brd9)
Depositing lab: Christopher Vakoc. Depositing organization: Cold Spring Harbor Laboratory. Publication: Sensitivity and engineered resistance of myeloid leukemia cells to BRD9 inhibition. Hohmann AF, Martin LJ, Minder JL, Roe JS, Shi J, Steurer S, Bader G, McConnell D, Pearson M, Gerstberger T, Gottschamel T, Thompson D, Suzuki Y, Koegl M, Vakoc CR. Nat Chem Biol. 2016 Jul 4. doi: 10.1038/nchembio.2115. PubMed 27376689.
Backbone
  Vector backbone: MSCV-TRE-dsRed-miR30-shRNA-PGK-Venus-IRES-NeoR
  Backbone size w/o insert (bp): 9127
  Vector type: Retroviral
  Selectable markers: Neomycin (select with G418)
Growth in bacteria
  Bacterial resistance: Ampicillin, 100 μg/mL
  Growth temperature: 37°C
  Growth strain: NEB Stable
  Copy number: Unknown
Gene/Insert
  Gene/Insert name: shBrd9_1116
  gRNA/shRNA sequence: TTTATTTCTTCTTTCATCTTTG
  Species: M. musculus (mouse)
  Cloning method: Restriction Enzyme; 5′ cloning site Xho1 (not destroyed); 3′ cloning site EcoR1 (not destroyed)
  Sequencing primers: 5′ TGT TTG AAT GAG GCT TCA GTA C; 3′ -
Terms and licenses: Academic/Nonprofit Terms; Industry Terms: Not Available to Industry
How to cite: MSCV-TRE-dsRed-miR30_shBrd9_1116-PGK-Venus-IRES-NeoR was a gift from Christopher Vakoc (Addgene plasmid # 75136 ; http://n2t.net/addgene:75136 ; RRID:Addgene_75136)
