>Addgene plasmid #75136 | MSCV-TRE-dsRed-miR30_shBrd9_1116-PGK-Venus-IRES-NeoR | depositor partial sequence | sequence record 142085 | shRNA
TGCTGTTGACAGTGAGCGAAAAGATGAAAGAAGAAATAAATAGTGAAGCCACAGATGTATTTATTTCTTC
TTTCATCTTTGTGCCTACTGCCTCGGA
