>Addgene plasmid #75136 | MSCV-TRE-dsRed-miR30_shBrd9_1116-PGK-Venus-IRES-NeoR | addgene partial sequence | sequence record 147834 | pLXSN5 5'-CCCTTGAACCTCCTCGTTCGACC-3'
TCCTCCCTTTATCCAGCCCTCACTCCTTCTCTAGGCGCCGGAATTGAAGATCTGGGGGATCGATCCTCTA
GAGCATCGAGTTTACCACTCCCTATCAGTGATAGAGAAAAGTGAAAGTCGAGTTTACCACTCCCTATCAG
TGATAGAGAAAAGTGAAAGTCGAGTTTACCACTCCCTATCAGTGATAGAGAAAAGTGAAAGTCGAGTTTA
CCACTCCCTATCAGTGATAGAGAAAAGTGAAAGTCGAGTTTACCACTCCCTATCAGTGATAGAGAAAAGT
GAAAGTCGAGTTTACCACTCCCTATCAGTGATAGAGAAAAGTGAAAGTCGAGTTTACCACTCCCTATCAG
TGATAGAGAAAAGTGAAAGTCGAGCTCGGTACCCGGGTCGAGGTAGGCGTGTACGGTGGGAGGCCTATAT
AAGCAGAGCTCGTTTAGTGAACCGTCAGATCGCCTGGAGACGCCATCCACGCTGTTTTGACCTCCATAGA
AGACACCGGGACCGATCCAGCCTCTCGACGGATCCACCATGGCCTCCTCCGAGAACGTCATCACCGAGTT
CATGCGCTTCAAGGTGCGCATGGAGGGCACCGTGAACGGCCACGAGTTCGAGATCGAGGGCGAGGGCGAG
GGCCGCCCCTACGAGGGCCACAACACCGTGAAGCTGAAGGTGACCAAGGGCGGCCCCCTGCCCTTCGCCT
GGGACATCCTGTCCCCCCAGTTCCAGTACGGCTCCAAGGTGTACGTGAAGCACCCCGCCGACATCCCCGA
CTACAAGAAGCTGTCCTTCCCCGAGGGCTTCAAGTGGGAGCGCGTGATGAACTTCGAGGACGGCGGCGTG
GCGACCGTGACCCAGGACTCCTCCCTGCAGGACGGCTGCTTCATCTACAAGGTGAAGTTCATCGGCGTGA
ACTTCCCCTCCGACGGCCCCGTGATGCAGAAGAAGACCATGGGCTGGGAGGCCTCCACCGAGCGCC
