>Addgene plasmid #75136 | MSCV-TRE-dsRed-miR30_shBrd9_1116-PGK-Venus-IRES-NeoR | addgene partial sequence | sequence record 147840 | DsRed1-C 5'-AGCTGGACATCACCTCCCACAACG-3'
TCGTGGAGCAGTACGAGCGCACCGAGGGCCGCCACCACCTGTTCCTGTAGCGGCCGCGACTCTAGAATTT
ACTAGTCATATGATAAGATCTCTCGACTAGGGATAACAGGGTAATTGTTTGAATGAGGCTTCAGTACTTT
ACAGAATCGTTGCCTGCACATCTTGGAAACACTTGCTGGGATTACTTCTTCAGGTTAACCCAACAGAAGG
CTCGAGAAGGTATATTGCTGTTGACAGTGAGCGAAAAGATGAAAGAAGAAATAAATAGTGAAGCCACAGA
TGTATTTATTTCTTCTTTCATCTTTGTGCCTACTGCCTCGGAATTCAAGGGGCTACTTTAGGAGCAATTA
TCTTGTTTACTAAAACTGAATACCTTGCTATCTCTTTGATACATTTTTACAAAGCTGAATTAAAATGGTA
TAAATTAAATCACTTTTTTCAATTCTAGCAATTCTACCGGGTAGGGGAGGCGCTTTTCCCAAGGCAGTCT
GGAGCATGCGCTTTAGCAGCCCCGCTGGGCACTTGGCGCTACACAAGTGGCCTCTGGCCTCGCACACATT
CCACATCCACCGGTAGGCGCCAACCGGCTCCGTTCTTTGGTGGCCCCTTCGCGCCACCTTCTACTCCTCC
CCTAGTCAGGAAGTTCCCCCCCGCCCCGCAGCTCGCGTCGTGCAGGACGTGACAAATGGAAGTAGCACGT
CTCACTAGTCTCGTGCAGATGGACAGCACCGCTGAGCAATGGAAGCGGGTAGGCCTTTGGGGCAGCGGCC
AATAGCAGCTTTGCTCCTTCGCTTTCTGGGCTCAGAGGCTGGGAAGGGGTGGGTCCGGGGGCGGGCTCAG
GGGCGGGCTCAGGGGCGGGGCGGGCGCCCGAAGGTCCTCCGGAGGCCCGGCATTCTGCACGCTTCAAAAG
CGCACGTCTGCCGCGCTGTTCTCCTCTTCCTCATCTCCGGGCCTTTCGACCTGCAGCCCAAGCTTCCACC
ATGG
